>Addgene plasmid #6 | pCMX-PGC1 | addgene partial sequence | sequence record 16394 | 6 with Gal4-N
GCTGGATGGTTTGGGACATGTGCAGCCCCGTCTCTGTATGGAGTGACATAGAGTGTGCTGCTCTGGTTGG
TGAGGACCAGCCTCTTTGCCCAGATCTTCCTGAACTTGACCTTTCTGAACTTGATGTGAATGACTTGGAT
ACAGACAGCTTTCTGGGTGGATTGAAGTGGTGTAGCGACCAATCGGAAATCATATCCAACCAGTACAACA
ATGAGCCTGCGAACATATTTGAAAAAATAGATGAAAAAAATGAAGCAAACTTGCTAGCGGTCCTCACAGA
AACCCTGGACAGTCTCCCCGTGGATGAAGACGGATTGCCCTCATTTGATGCACTGACAGATGGAGCCCTG
ACCACTGACCACGAAGCCAGTCCTTCCTTCATGCCTGAAGGCACCCCTCCCCCTCAAGAAGGAGAAAAAC
CCTCTCTACTTAAAAAGCTCTTACTGGGCCCAACCC
