[The description below was written by a language model from this plasmid's Addgene catalogue record.]
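Description:
pCMX-PGC1 is a mammalian expression plasmid built on the pCMX backbone (about 5.5 kb without insert) that carries the mouse PGC-1 alpha coding sequence (Ppargc1a, also known as PPAR gamma coactivator 1), an insert of roughly 2.4 kb. The cDNA was placed between SalI and EcoRV sites, both of which remain intact, so the insert can in principle be excised or exchanged. In bacteria the plasmid is maintained at high copy number under ampicillin selection. The record does not list a promoter, origin of replication or polyadenylation signal explicitly. The pCMX family is generally known as a set of CMV promoter-driven vectors for transient expression in cultured mammalian cells, but no feature table is supplied to confirm the regulatory elements here, and no mammalian selection marker is recorded.

The backbone contributes an N-terminal Gal4 tag, so PGC-1 alpha is produced as a fusion protein with Gal4 at its amino terminus. The record does not say which portion of Gal4 is present. Fusions of this kind usually use the Gal4 DNA-binding domain, which tethers the fused protein to Gal4 binding (UAS) sites placed upstream of a co-transfected reporter gene. That arrangement lets the intrinsic transcriptional activation capacity of the fused protein be measured independently of its natural DNA-bound partners. Such a design fits the associated publication, which describes PGC-1 as a cold-inducible coactivator of nuclear receptors linked to adaptive thermogenesis. The construct is therefore suited to transfection-based studies of PGC-1 alpha's coactivator function.
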