Addgene plasmid #6: pCMX-PGC1
Depositing lab: Bruce Spiegelman. Depositing organization: Dana-Farber Cancer Institute. Publication: A cold-inducible coactivator of nuclear receptors linked to adaptive thermogenesis. Puigserver P, Wu Z, Park CW, Graves R, Wright M, Spiegelman BM. Cell 1998 Mar 20;92(6):829-39. 10.1016/S0092-8674(00)81410-5 PubMed 9529258.
Backbone
  Vector backbone: pCMX
  Backbone size w/o insert (bp): 5500
  Vector type: Mammalian Expression
Growth in bacteria
  Bacterial resistance: Ampicillin, 100 μg/mL
  Growth temperature: 37°C
  Growth strain: DH5alpha
  Copy number: High Copy
Gene/Insert
  Gene/Insert name: PGC-1 alpha (alt names: PGC1; PPAR gamma coactivator 1)
  Species: M. musculus (mouse)
  Insert size (bp): 2400
  GenBank ID: NM_008904
  Entrez Gene: Ppargc1a (a.k.a. A830037N07Rik, Gm11133, PGC-1, PPARGC-1-alpha, Pgc-1alpha, Pgc1, Pgco1, Ppargc1)
  Tag / fusion protein: Gal4 (N terminal on backbone)
  Cloning method: Restriction Enzyme; 5′ cloning site SalI (not destroyed); 3′ cloning site EcoRV (not destroyed)
  Sequencing primers: 5′ Gal4-N
Terms and licenses: Academic/Nonprofit Terms; Industry Terms: Not Available to Industry
How to cite: pCMX-PGC1 was a gift from Bruce Spiegelman (Addgene plasmid # 6 ; http://n2t.net/addgene:6 ; RRID:Addgene_6)
